>Addgene plasmid #82863 | pDONR223_RB1_p.Y756C | addgene full sequence | sequence record 162447 | Addgene NGS Result
GGCAGTTCCCTACTCTCGCGTTAACGCTAGCATGGATGTTTTCCCAGTCACGACGTTGTAAAACGACGGC
CAGTCTTAAGCTCGGGCCCCAAATAATGATTTTATTTTGACTGATAGTGACCTGTTCGTTGCAACAAATT
GATGAGCAATGCTTTTTTATAATGCCAACTTTGTACAAAAAAGTTGGCACCATGCCGCCCAAAACCCCCC
GAAAAACGGCCGCCACCGCCGCCGCTGCCGCCGCGGAACCCCCGGCACCGCCGCCGCCGCCCCCTCCTGA
GGAGGACCCAGAGCAGGACAGCGGCCCGGAGGACCTGCCTCTCGTCAGGCTTGAGTTTGAAGAAACAGAA
GAACCTGATTTTACTGCATTATGTCAGAAATTAAAGATACCAGATCATGTCAGAGAGAGAGCTTGGTTAA
CTTGGGAGAAAGTTTCATCTGTGGATGGAGTATTGGGAGGTTATATTCAAAAGAAAAAGGAACTGTGGGG
AATCTGTATCTTTATTGCAGCAGTTGACCTAGATGAGATGTCGTTCACTTTTACTGAGCTACAGAAAAAC
ATAGAAATCAGTGTCCATAAATTCTTTAACTTACTAAAAGAAATTGATACCAGTACCAAAGTTGATAATG
CTATGTCAAGACTGTTGAAGAAGTATGATGTATTGTTTGCACTCTTCAGCAAATTGGAAAGGACATGTGA
ACTTATATATTTGACACAACCCAGCAGTTCGATATCTACTGAAATAAATTCTGCATTGGTGCTAAAAGTT
TCTTGGATCACATTTTTATTAGCTAAAGGGGAAGTATTACAAATGGAAGATGATCTGGTGATTTCATTTC
AGTTAATGCTATGTGTCCTTGACTATTTTATTAAACTCTCACCTCCCATGTTGCTCAAAGAACCATATAA
AACAGCTGTTATACCCATTAATGGTTCACCTCGAACACCCAGGCGAGGTCAGAACAGGAGTGCACGGATA
GCAAAACAACTAGAAAATGATACAAGAATTATTGAAGTTCTCTGTAAAGAACATGAATGTAATATAGATG
AGGTGAAAAATGTTTATTTCAAAAATTTTATACCTTTTATGAATTCTCTTGGACTTGTAACATCTAATGG
ACTTCCAGAGGTTGAAAATCTTTCTAAACGATACGAAGAAATTTATCTTAAAAATAAAGATCTAGATGCA
AGATTATTTTTGGATCATGATAAAACTCTTCAGACTGATTCTATAGACAGTTTTGAAACACAGAGAACAC
CACGAAAAAGTAACCTTGATGAAGAGGTGAATGTAATTCCTCCACACACTCCAGTTAGGACTGTTATGAA
CACTATCCAACAATTAATGATGATTTTAAATTCAGCAAGTGATCAACCTTCAGAAAATCTGATTTCCTAT
TTTAACAACTGCACAGTGAATCCAAAAGAAAGTATACTGAAAAGAGTGAAGGATATAGGATACATCTTTA
AAGAGAAATTTGCTAAAGCTGTGGGACAGGGTTGTGTCGAAATTGGATCACAGCGATACAAACTTGGAGT
TCGCTTGTATTACCGAGTAATGGAATCCATGCTTAAATCAGAAGAAGAACGATTATCCATTCAAAATTTT
AGCAAACTTCTGAATGACAACATTTTTCATATGTCTTTATTGGCGTGCGCTCTTGAGGTTGTAATGGCCA
CATATAGCAGAAGTACATCTCAGAATCTTGATTCTGGAACAGATTTGTCTTTCCCATGGATTCTGAATGT
GCTTAATTTAAAAGCCTTTGATTTTTACAAAGTGATCGAAAGTTTTATCAAAGCAGAAGGCAACTTGACA
AGAGAAATGATAAAACATTTAGAACGATGTGAACATCGAATCATGGAATCCCTTGCATGGCTCTCAGATT
CACCTTTATTTGATCTTATTAAACAATCAAAGGACCGAGAAGGACCAACTGATCACCTTGAATCTGCTTG
TCCTCTTAATCTTCCTCTCCAGAATAATCACACTGCAGCAGATATGTATCTTTCTCCTGTAAGATCTCCA
AAGAAAAAAGGTTCAACTACGCGTGTAAATTCTACTGCAAATGCAGAGACACAAGCAACCTCAGCCTTCC
AGACCCAGAAGCCATTGAAATCTACCTCTCTTTCACTGTTTTATAAAAAAGTGTATCGGCTAGCCTATCT
CCGGCTAAATACACTTTGTGAACGCCTTCTGTCTGAGCACCCAGAATTAGAACATATCATCTGGACCCTT
TTCCAGCACACCCTGCAGAATGAGTATGAACTCATGAGAGACAGGCATTTGGACCAAATTATGATGTGTT
CCATGTATGGCATATGCAAAGTGAAGAATATAGACCTTAAATTCAAAATCATTGTAACAGCATACAAGGA
TCTTCCTCATGCTGTTCAGGAGACATTCAAACGTGTTTTGATCAAAGAAGAGGAGTATGATTCTATTATA
GTATTCTGTAACTCGGTCTTCATGCAGAGACTGAAAACAAATATTTTGCAGTATGCTTCCACCAGGCCCC
CTACCTTGTCACCAATACCTCACATTCCTCGAAGCCCTTACAAGTTTCCTAGTTCACCCTTACGGATTCC
TGGAGGGAACATCTATATTTCACCCCTGAAGAGTCCATATAAAATTTCAGAAGGTCTGCCAACACCAACA
AAAATGACTCCAAGATCAAGAATCTTAGTATCAATTGGTGAATCATTCGGGACTTCTGAGAAGTTCCAGA
AAATAAATCAGATGGTATGTAACAGCGACCGTGTGCTCAAAAGAAGTGCTGAAGGAAGCAACCCTCCTAA
ACCACTGAAAAAACTACGCTTTGATATTGAAGGATCAGATGAAGCAGATGGAAGTAAACATCTCCCAGGA
GAGTCCAAATTTCAGCAGAAACTGGCAGAAATGACTTCTACTCGAACACGAATGCAAAAGCAGAAAATGA
ATGATAGCATGGATACCTCAAACAAGGAAGAGAAATGATTGCCAACTTTCTTGTACAAAGTTGGCATTAT
AAGAAAGCATTGCTTATCAATTTGTTGCAACGAACAGGTCACTATCAGTCAAAATAAAATCATTATTTGC
CATCCAGCTGATATCCCCTATAGTGAGTCGTATTACATGGTCATAGCTGTTTCCTGGCAGCTCTGGCCCG
TGTCTCAAAATCTCTGATGTTACATTGCACAAGATAAAAATATATCATCATGCCTCCTCTAGACCAGCCA
GGACAGAAATGCCTCGACTTCGCTGCTACCCAAGGTTGCCGGGTGACGCACACCGTGGAAACGGATGAAG
GCACGAACCCAGTGGACATAAGCCTGTTCGGTTCGTAAGCTGTAATGCAAGTAGCGTATGCGCTCACGCA
ACTGGTCCAGAACCTTGACCGAACGCAGCGGTGGTAACGGCGCAGTGGCGGTTTTCATGGCTTGTTATGA
CTGTTTTTTTGGGGTACAGTCTATGCCTCGGGCATCCAAGCAGCAAGCGCGTTACGCCGTGGGTCGATGT
TTGATGTTATGGAGCAGCAACGATGTTACGCAGCAGGGCAGTCGCCCTAAAACAAAGTTAAACATTATGA
GGGAAGCGGTGATCGCCGAAGTATCGACTCAACTATCAGAGGTAGTTGGCGTCATCGAGCGCCATCTCGA
ACCGACGTTGCTGGCCGTACATTTGTACGGCTCCGCAGTGGATGGCGGCCTGAAGCCACACAGTGATATT
GATTTGCTGGTTACGGTGACCGTAAGGCTTGATGAAACAACGCGGCGAGCTTTGATCAACGACCTTTTGG
AAACTTCGGCTTCCCCTGGAGAGAGCGAGATTCTCCGCGCTGTAGAAGTCACCATTGTTGTGCACGACGA
CATCATTCCGTGGCGTTATCCAGCTAAGCGCGAACTGCAATTTGGAGAATGGCAGCGCAATGACATTCTT
GCAGGTATCTTCGAGCCAGCCACGATCGACATTGATCTGGCTATCTTGCTGACAAAAGCAAGAGAACATA
GCGTTGCCTTGGTAGGTCCAGCGGCGGAGGAACTCTTTGATCCGGTTCCTGAACAGGATCTATTTGAGGC
GCTAAATGAAACCTTAACGCTATGGAACTCGCCGCCCGACTGGGCTGGCGATGAGCGAAATGTAGTGCTT
ACGTTGTCCCGCATTTGGTACAGCGCAGTAACCGGCAAAATCGCGCCGAAGGATGTCGCTGCCGACTGGG
CAATGGAGCGCCTGCCGGCCCAGTATCAGCCCGTCATACTTGAAGCTAGACAGGCTTATCTTGGACAAGA
AGAAGATCGCTTGGCCTCGCGCGCAGATCAGTTGGAAGAATTTGTCCACTACGTGAAAGGCGAGATCACC
AAGGTAGTCGGCAAATAACCCTCGAGCCACCCATGACCAAAATCCCTTAACGTGAGTTACGCGTCGTTCC
ACTGAGCGTCAGACCCCGTAGAAAAGATCAAAGGATCTTCTTGAGATCCTTTTTTTCTGCGCGTAATCTG
CTGCTTGCAAACAAAAAAACCACCGCTACCAGCGGTGGTTTGTTTGCCGGATCAAGAGCTACCAACTCTT
TTTCCGAAGGTAACTGGCTTCAGCAGAGCGCAGATACCAAATACTGTTCTTCTAGTGTAGCCGTAGTTAG
GCCACCACTTCAAGAACTCTGTAGCACCGCCTACATACCTCGCTCTGCTAATCCTGTTACCAGTGGCTGC
TGCCAGTGGCGATAAGTCGTGTCTTACCGGGTTGGACTCAAGACGATAGTTACCGGATAAGGCGCAGCGG
TCGGGCTGAACGGGGGGTTCGTGCACACAGCCCAGCTTGGAGCGAACGACCTACACCGAACTGAGATACC
TACAGCGTGAGCTATGAGAAAGCGCCACGCTTCCCGAAGGGAGAAAGGCGGACAGGTATCCGGTAAGCGG
CAGGGTCGGAACAGGAGAGCGCACGAGGGAGCTTCCAGGGGGAAACGCCTGGTATCTTTATAGTCCTGTC
GGGTTTCGCCACCTCTGACTTGAGCGTCGATTTTTGTGATGCTCGTCAGGGGGGCGGAGCCTATGGAAAA
ACGCCAGCAACGCGGCCTTTTTACGGTTCCTGGCCTTTTGCTGGCCTTTTGCTCACATGTTCTTTCCTGC
GTTATCCCCTGATTCTGTGGATAACCGTATTACCGCCTTTGAGTGAGCTGATACCGCTCGCCGCAGCCGA
ACGACCGAGCGCAGCGAGTCAGTGAGCGAGGAAGCGGAAGAGCGCCCAATACGCAAACCGCCTCTCCCCG
CGCGTTGGCCGATTCATTAATGCAGCTGGCACGACAGGTTTCCCGACTGGAAAGCGGGCAGTGAGCGCAA
CGCAATTAATACGCGTACCGCTAGCCAGGAAGAGTTTGTAGAAACGCAAAAAGGCCATCCGTCAGGATGG
CCTTCTGCTTAGTTTGATGCCTGGCAGTTTATGGCGGGCGTCCTGCCCGCCACCCTCCGGGCCGTTGCTT
CACAACGTTCAAATCCGCTCCCGGCGGATTTGTCCTACTCAGGAGAGCGTTCACCGACAAACAACAGATA
AAACGAAAGGCCCAGTCTTCCGACTGAGCCTTTCGTTTTATTTGATGCCT
Features (pLannotate 1.2.2; 12 found; start..end, strand, type, name):
     38..74      -  CDS            lacZα (fragment): LacZα fragment of β-galactosidase; lacZ fragment
     91..186     +  protein_bind   attL3: mutant version of attL; recombination site for the Gateway® LR reaction LR Clonase™
    192..2975    +  CDS            RB1: RB_HUMAN - Experimental evidence at protein level: Swiss-Prot protein existence level 1. (Microbial infection) In case of viral infections, interactions with SV40 large T antigen, HPV E7 protein or adenovirus E1A protein induce the disassembly of RB1-E2F1 complex thereby disrupting RB1's activity. From Homo sapiens (Human).
   2983..3078    -  protein_bind   attL3: mutant version of attL; recombination site for the Gateway® LR reaction LR Clonase™
   3097..3115    -  promoter       T7 promoter: promoter for bacteriophage T7 RNA polymerase
   3305..3328    +  promoter       Pc promoter (fragment): intI1 (promoter lies within the coding sequence); class 1 integron promoter
   3504..3560    +  CDS            GmR (fragment): gentamycin acetyltransferase; aacC1; confers resistance to gentamycin
   3567..4358    +  CDS            SmR: aminoglycoside adenylyltransferase (Murphy, 1985); aadA; confers resistance to spectinomycin and streptomycin
   4451..5039    +  rep_origin     ori: high-copy-number ColE1/pMB1/pBR322/pUC origin of replication
   5222..5314    +  CDS            lacI (fragment): lac repressor; lacI; The lac repressor binds to the lac operator to inhibit transcription in E. coli. This inhibition can be relieved by adding lactose or isopropyl-β-D-thiogalactopyranoside (IPTG).
   5369..5396    -  terminator     rrnB T2 terminator: transcription terminator T2 from the E. coli rrnB gene
   5528..5571    +  terminator     rrnB T1 terminator: Escherichia coli rrnB; transcription terminator T1 from the E. coli rrnB gene
