[The description below was written by a language model from this plasmid's Addgene catalogue record and pLannotate feature annotations shown in this document.]
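Description:
pDONR223_RB1_p.Y756C is a Gateway entry clone built on the Invitrogen pDONR223 backbone, carrying the human RB1 open reading frame (retinoblastoma tumour suppressor protein, referenced to NM_000321) with a Y756C missense substitution. It is a small bacterial plasmid of about 5.6 kb. It replicates in E. coli from a high-copy ColE1/pUC-type origin and is selected with spectinomycin through the aadA (SmR) aminoglycoside adenylyltransferase gene. That gene sits downstream of a class 1 integron Pc promoter fragment and a remnant of a gentamicin resistance gene. Short lacZα and lacI fragments and rrnB T1/T2 terminators are backbone remnants; the terminators help insulate the cloning region from read-through transcription.

The RB1 coding sequence of roughly 2.8 kb is flanked on both sides by attL recombination sites. The automated annotation labels both as attL3, although this is just the software's best match to the sites. These sites allow the ORF to be moved by an LR Clonase reaction into any compatible Gateway destination vector. The record lists no promoter for the insert, so the plasmid is a shuttle or archive clone rather than an expression construct. The only nearby promoter is a T7 promoter beyond the 3′ attL site, pointing back toward the insert in antisense orientation. The clone is "closed", meaning a stop codon directly follows the ORF, so C-terminal tags supplied by a destination vector would not be fused to the protein.

The plasmid belongs to the Target Accelerator Plasmid Collection and is associated with a study on high-throughput phenotyping of somatic mutations found in lung cancer. Its typical use is transfer of this RB1 variant into expression vectors for functional comparison with wild-type RB1.
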