Addgene plasmid #82863: pDONR223_RB1_p.Y756C
Purpose: Gateway Donor vector containing RB1, part of the Target Accelerator Plasmid Collection.
Depositing lab: Jesse Boehm & Matthew Meyerson & David Root. Depositing organization: Broad Institute. Publication: High-throughput Phenotyping of Lung Cancer Somatic Mutations. Berger AH, Brooks AN, Wu X, Shrestha Y, Chouinard C, Piccioni F, Bagul M, Kamburov A, Imielinski M, Hogstrom L, Zhu C, Yang X, Pantel S, Sakai R, Watson J, Kaplan N, Campbell JD, Singh S, Root DE, Narayan R, Natoli T, Lahr DL, Tirosh I, Tamayo P, Getz G, Wong B, Doench J, Subramanian A, Golub TR, Meyerson M, Boehm JS. Cancer Cell. 2016 Aug 8;30(2):214-28. doi: 10.1016/j.ccell.2016.06.022. Epub 2016 Jul 28. PubMed 27478040.
Backbone
  Vector backbone: pDONR223
  Backbone manufacturer: Invitrogen
  Vector type: Gateway Entry vector
Growth in bacteria
  Bacterial resistance: Spectinomycin, 50 μg/mL
  Growth temperature: 37°C
  Growth strain: DH5alpha
  Copy number: High Copy
Gene/Insert
  Gene/Insert name: RB1
  Species: H. sapiens (human)
  Mutation: Y756C
  GenBank ID: NM_000321
  Entrez Gene: RB1 (a.k.a. OSRC, PPP1R130, RB, p105-Rb, p110-RB1, pRb, pp110)
  Promoter: None
  Cloning method: Gateway Cloning
  Sequencing primers: 5′ M13pUC-fwd; 3′ M13-Rev
Terms and licenses: Academic/Nonprofit Terms; Industry Terms: Not Available to Industry
Depositor comments: CLOSED (stop codon immediately follows insert)
How to cite: pDONR223_RB1_p.Y756C was a gift from Jesse Boehm & Matthew Meyerson & David Root (Addgene plasmid # 82863 ; http://n2t.net/addgene:82863 ; RRID:Addgene_82863)
