>Addgene plasmid #82863 | pDONR223_RB1_p.Y756C | depositor partial sequence | sequence record 157589 | Insert sequence
ATGCCGCCCAAAACCCCCCGAAAAACGGCCGCCACCGCCGCCGCTGCCGCCGCGGAACCCCCGGCACCGC
CGCCGCCGCCCCCTCCTGAGGAGGACCCAGAGCAGGACAGCGGCCCGGAGGACCTGCCTCTCGTCAGGCT
TGAGTTTGAAGAAACAGAAGAACCTGATTTTACTGCATTATGTCAGAAATTAAAGATACCAGATCATGTC
AGAGAGAGAGCTTGGTTAACTTGGGAGAAAGTTTCATCTGTGGATGGAGTATTGGGAGGTTATATTCAAA
AGAAAAAGGAACTGTGGGGAATCTGTATCTTTATTGCAGCAGTTGACCTAGATGAGATGTCGTTCACTTT
TACTGAGCTACAGAAAAACATAGAAATCAGTGTCCATAAATTCTTTAACTTACTAAAAGAAATTGATACC
AGTACCAAAGTTGATAATGCTATGTCAAGACTGTTGAAGAAGTATGATGTATTGTTTGCACTCTTCAGCA
AATTGGAAAGGACATGTGAACTTATATATTTGACACAACCCAGCAGTTCGATATCTACTGAAATAAATTC
TGCATTGGTGCTAAAAGTTTCTTGGATCACATTTTTATTAGCTAAAGGGGAAGTATTACAAATGGAAGAT
GATCTGGTGATTTCATTTCAGTTAATGCTATGTGTCCTTGACTATTTTATTAAACTCTCACCTCCCATGT
TGCTCAAAGAACCATATAAAACAGCTGTTATACCCATTAATGGTTCACCTCGAACACCCAGGCGAGGTCA
GAACAGGAGTGCACGGATAGCAAAACAACTAGAAAATGATACAAGAATTATTGAAGTTCTCTGTAAAGAA
CATGAATGTAATATAGATGAGGTGAAAAATGTTTATTTCAAAAATTTTATACCTTTTATGAATTCTCTTG
GACTTGTAACATCTAATGGACTTCCAGAGGTTGAAAATCTTTCTAAACGATACGAAGAAATTTATCTTAA
AAATAAAGATCTAGATGCAAGATTATTTTTGGATCATGATAAAACTCTTCAGACTGATTCTATAGACAGT
TTTGAAACACAGAGAACACCACGAAAAAGTAACCTTGATGAAGAGGTGAATGTAATTCCTCCACACACTC
CAGTTAGGACTGTTATGAACACTATCCAACAATTAATGATGATTTTAAATTCAGCAAGTGATCAACCTTC
AGAAAATCTGATTTCCTATTTTAACAACTGCACAGTGAATCCAAAAGAAAGTATACTGAAAAGAGTGAAG
GATATAGGATACATCTTTAAAGAGAAATTTGCTAAAGCTGTGGGACAGGGTTGTGTCGAAATTGGATCAC
AGCGATACAAACTTGGAGTTCGCTTGTATTACCGAGTAATGGAATCCATGCTTAAATCAGAAGAAGAACG
ATTATCCATTCAAAATTTTAGCAAACTTCTGAATGACAACATTTTTCATATGTCTTTATTGGCGTGCGCT
CTTGAGGTTGTAATGGCCACATATAGCAGAAGTACATCTCAGAATCTTGATTCTGGAACAGATTTGTCTT
TCCCATGGATTCTGAATGTGCTTAATTTAAAAGCCTTTGATTTTTACAAAGTGATCGAAAGTTTTATCAA
AGCAGAAGGCAACTTGACAAGAGAAATGATAAAACATTTAGAACGATGTGAACATCGAATCATGGAATCC
CTTGCATGGCTCTCAGATTCACCTTTATTTGATCTTATTAAACAATCAAAGGACCGAGAAGGACCAACTG
ATCACCTTGAATCTGCTTGTCCTCTTAATCTTCCTCTCCAGAATAATCACACTGCAGCAGATATGTATCT
TTCTCCTGTAAGATCTCCAAAGAAAAAAGGTTCAACTACGCGTGTAAATTCTACTGCAAATGCAGAGACA
CAAGCAACCTCAGCCTTCCAGACCCAGAAGCCATTGAAATCTACCTCTCTTTCACTGTTTTATAAAAAAG
TGTATCGGCTAGCCTATCTCCGGCTAAATACACTTTGTGAACGCCTTCTGTCTGAGCACCCAGAATTAGA
ACATATCATCTGGACCCTTTTCCAGCACACCCTGCAGAATGAGTATGAACTCATGAGAGACAGGCATTTG
GACCAAATTATGATGTGTTCCATGTATGGCATATGCAAAGTGAAGAATATAGACCTTAAATTCAAAATCA
TTGTAACAGCATACAAGGATCTTCCTCATGCTGTTCAGGAGACATTCAAACGTGTTTTGATCAAAGAAGA
GGAGTATGATTCTATTATAGTATTCTGTAACTCGGTCTTCATGCAGAGACTGAAAACAAATATTTTGCAG
TATGCTTCCACCAGGCCCCCTACCTTGTCACCAATACCTCACATTCCTCGAAGCCCTTACAAGTTTCCTA
GTTCACCCTTACGGATTCCTGGAGGGAACATCTATATTTCACCCCTGAAGAGTCCATATAAAATTTCAGA
AGGTCTGCCAACACCAACAAAAATGACTCCAAGATCAAGAATCTTAGTATCAATTGGTGAATCATTCGGG
ACTTCTGAGAAGTTCCAGAAAATAAATCAGATGGTATGTAACAGCGACCGTGTGCTCAAAAGAAGTGCTG
AAGGAAGCAACCCTCCTAAACCACTGAAAAAACTACGCTTTGATATTGAAGGATCAGATGAAGCAGATGG
AAGTAAACATCTCCCAGGAGAGTCCAAATTTCAGCAGAAACTGGCAGAAATGACTTCTACTCGAACACGA
ATGCAAAAGCAGAAAATGAATGATAGCATGGATACCTCAAACAAGGAAGAGAAATGA
